>Addgene plasmid #53972 | pmcherry-LCa | addgene partial sequence | sequence record 92314 | mCherry-F 5'-ccccgtaatgcagaagaaga-3'
CTCTCGAGCGGATGTCCCCGAGGACGGCGCCCTGAAGGGCGAGATCAAGCAGAGGCTGAAGCTGAAGGAC
GGCGGCCACTACGACGCTGAGGTCAAGACCACCTACAAGGCCAAGAAGCCCGTGCAGCTGCCCGGCGCCT
ACAACGTCAACATCAAGTTGGACATCACCTCCCACAACGAGGACTACACCATCGTGGAACAGTACGAACG
CGCCGAGGGCCGCCACTCCACCGGCGGCATGGACGAGCTGTACAAGTCCGGACTCAGATCTCGAGGCATG
GCTGAGTTGGATCCATTTGGCGCTCCCGCCGGTGCGCCCGGTGGCCCCGCGCTCGGGAACGGGGTGGCGG
GCGCCGGCGAGGAAGACCCGGCCGCGGCCTTCTTGGCGCAGCAGGAGAGTGAGATTGCGGGCATAGAGAA
CGACGAGGCCTTCGCCATCCTAGACGGCGGCGCCCCCGGGCCGCAGGCACACGGCGAGCCGCCGGGGGGT
CCTGATGCGGTTGATGGAGTGATGAATGGCGAATACTACCAGGAGAGCAATGGTCCAACAGACAGTTACG
CAGCCATTTCAGAAGTGGATCGGTTGCAGTCAGAGCCTGAAAGTATCCGTAAGTGGAGAGAAGAGCAGAC
AGAGCGCCTGGAAGCCCTCGATGCCAATTCTCGGAAGCAGGAAGCAGAGTGGAAAGAAAAGGCAGTGAAG
GAGCTGGAAGAGTGGTACGCAAGGCAGGATGAGCAGCTACAGAAGACAAAAGCCAGCAACAGGGTGGCAG
ATGAAGCTTTCTACAAACAACCCTTCGCTGACGTGATTGGTTATGTCACAAACATAAACCATCCTTGCTA
CAGCCTAGAACAGGCAGCAGAAGAAGCCTTTGTAAACGACATTGACGAGTCATCCCCAGGCACTGAGTGG
