>Addgene plasmid #53972 | pmcherry-LCa | addgene partial sequence | sequence record 92332 | SV40pA-R 5'-GAAATTTGTGATGCTATTGC-3'
AAAGCTGCATAACAAGTTAACAACAACAATTGCATTCATTTTATGTTTCAGGTTCAGGGGGAGGTGTGGG
AGGTTTTTTAAAGCAAGTAAAACCTCTACAAATGTGGTATGGCTGATTATGATCAGTTATCTAGATCCGG
TGGATCCCGGGCCCGCGGTACCGTCGACTGCAGAATTCTTCAATGCACCAGGGGCGCCTGCTTCAGGGAG
ATGAGGACTGAGCGCATGCGAGAGACATCTTTGGCCTGTTTGCTGGACTTGGGGTTAAAGTCACACAGGC
GGGCCACCCGCTCCCACTCAGTGCCTGGGGATGACTCGTCAATGTCGTTTACAAAGGCTTCTTCTGCTGC
CTGTTCTAGGCTGTAGCAAGGATGGTTTATGTTTGTGACATAACCAATCACGTCAGCGAAGGGTTGTTTG
TAGAAAGCTTCATCTGCCACCCTGTTGCTGGCTTTTGTCTTCTGTAGCTGCTCATCCTGCCTTGCGTACC
ACTCTTCCAGCTCCTTCACTGCCTTTTCTTTCCACTCTGCTTCCTGCTTCCGAGAATTGGCATCGAGGGC
TTCCAGGCGCTCTGTCTGCTCTTCTCTCCACTTACGGATACTTTCAGGCTCTGACTGCAACCGATCCACT
TCTGAAATGGCTGCGTAACTGTCTGTTGGACCATTGCTCTCCTGGTAGTATTCGCCATTCATCACTCCAT
CAACCGCATCAGGACCCCCCGGCGGCTCGCCGTGTGCCTGCGGCCCGGGGGCGCCGCCGTCTAGGATGGC
GAAGGCCTCGTCGTTCTCTATGCCCGCAATCTCACTCTCCTGCTGCGCCAAGAAGGCCGCGGCCGGGTCT
TCCTCGCCGGCGCCCGCCACCCCGTTCCCGAGCGC
