>Addgene plasmid #53972 | pmcherry-LCa | addgene partial sequence | sequence record 92333 | CMV-F 5'-CGCAAATGGGCGGTAGGCGTG-3'
GGGCGAGGAGGATAACATGGCCATCATCAAGGAGTTCATGCGCTTCAAGGTGCACATGGAGGGCTCCGTG
AACGGCCACGAGTTCGAGATCGAGGGCGAGGGCGAGGGCCGCCCCTACGAGGGCACCCAGACCGCCAAGC
TGAAGGTGACCAAGGGTGGCCCCCTGCCCTTCGCCTGGGACATCCTGTCCCCTCAGTTCATGTACGGCTC
CAAGGCCTACGTGAAGCACCCCGCCGACATCCCCGACTACTTGAAGCTGTCCTTCCCCGAGGGCTTCAAG
TGGGAGCGCGTGATGAACTTCGAGGACGGCGGCGTGGTGACCGTGACCCAGGACTCCTCCCTGCAGGACG
GCGAGTTCATCTACAAGGTGAAGCTGCGCGGCACCAACTTCCCCTCCGACGGCCCCGTAATGCAGAAGAA
GACCATGGGCTGGGAGGCCTCCTCCGAGCGGATGTACCCCGAGGACGGCGCCCTGAAGGGCGAGATCAAG
CAGAGGCTGAAGCTGAAGGACGGCGGCCACTACGACGCTGAGGTCAAGACCACCTACAAGGCCAAGAAGC
CCGTGCAGCTGCCCGGCGCCTACAACGTCAACATCAAGTTGGACATCACCTCCCACAACGAGGACTACAC
CATCGTGGAACAGTACGAACGCGCCGAGGGCCGCCACTCCACCGGCGGCATGGACGAGCTGTACAAGTCC
GGACTCAGATCTCGAGGCATGGCTGAGTTGGATCCATTTGGCGCTCCCGCCGGTGCGCCCGGTGGCCCCG
CGCTCGGGAACGGGGGTGGCGGGCGCCGGCGAAGAAGACCCGGCCGC
