[The description below was written by a language model from this plasmid's Addgene catalogue record.]
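Description:
pmcherry-LCa is a mammalian expression plasmid built on the Clontech pmCherry-C1 backbone (4722 bp without insert) that encodes rat (Rattus norvegicus) clathrin light chain fused to the red fluorescent protein mCherry. The construct name suggests the "a" isoform of the light chain, although the record lists the insert only as clathrin light chain. The plasmid is maintained in E. coli as a high-copy vector under kanamycin selection. It also provides a neomycin resistance marker, so transfected mammalian cells can be selected with G418, for instance to derive stable lines.

Expression is driven by the CMV promoter, a strong constitutive promoter in most mammalian cell types. Because the backbone is a "C1" type vector, mCherry comes from the backbone and sits at the N terminus of the fusion, with the clathrin light chain coding sequence cloned downstream of it. The listing of a reverse sequencing primer in the SV40 polyadenylation signal indicates that this element follows the insert. The insert was introduced by restriction enzyme cloning, but the sites used at either end are not recorded, and no insert size or feature table is provided.

The stated purpose is simply to express the clathrin light chain. Clathrin light chains associate with the heavy chains in the clathrin triskelion, so a fluorescent light chain fusion labels clathrin coats in living cells. The associated publication concerns the dynamics of intracellular clathrin/AP1- and clathrin/AP3-containing carriers, consistent with use of this construct as a red marker for live-cell fluorescence imaging of clathrin-coated structures.
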