Addgene plasmid #53972: pmcherry-LCa
Purpose: Expresses the light chain of clathrin
Depositing lab: Tom Kirchhausen. Depositing organization: Boston Children's Hospital. Publication: Dynamics of intracellular clathrin/AP1- and clathrin/AP3-containing carriers. Kural C, Tacheva-Grigorova SK, Boulant S, Cocucci E, Baust T, Duarte D, Kirchhausen T. Cell Rep. 2012 Nov 29;2(5):1111-9. doi: 10.1016/j.celrep.2012.09.025. Epub 2012 Oct 25. PubMed 23103167.
Backbone
  Vector backbone: pmCherry-C1
  Backbone manufacturer: Clontech
  Backbone size w/o insert (bp): 4722
  Vector type: Mammalian Expression
  Selectable markers: Neomycin (select with G418)
Growth in bacteria
  Bacterial resistance: Kanamycin, 50 μg/mL
  Growth temperature: 37°C
  Growth strain: DH5alpha
  Copy number: High Copy
Gene/Insert
  Gene/Insert name: clathrin light chain
  Species: R. norvegicus (rat)
  Promoter: CMV
  Tag / fusion protein: mCherry (N terminal on backbone)
  Cloning method: Restriction Enzyme; 5′ cloning site unknown (unknown if destroyed); 3′ cloning site unknown (unknown if destroyed)
  Sequencing primers: 5′ mCherry-F (ccccgtaatgcagaagaaga); 3′ SV40pA-R
Terms and licenses: Academic/Nonprofit Terms; Industry Terms: Not Available to Industry
How to cite: pmcherry-LCa was a gift from Tom Kirchhausen (Addgene plasmid # 53972 ; http://n2t.net/addgene:53972 ; RRID:Addgene_53972)
